Addgene plasmid #105609: PCDNA3-N3FLAG-MYB-FL
Purpose: transient express full length MYB with 3*FLAG tag at N terminal in HEK 293T cells
Depositing lab: Christopher Vakoc. Depositing organization: Cold Spring Harbor Laboratory. Publication: A TFIID-SAGA Perturbation that Targets MYB and Suppresses Acute Myeloid Leukemia. Xu Y, Milazzo JP, Somerville TDD, Tarumoto Y, Huang YH, Ostrander EL, Wilkinson JE, Challen GA, Vakoc CR. Cancer Cell. 2018 Jan 8;33(1):13-28.e8. doi: 10.1016/j.ccell.2017.12.002. PubMed 29316427.
Backbone
  Vector backbone: pcDNA3.1
  Vector type: Mammalian Expression
Growth in bacteria
  Bacterial resistance: Ampicillin, 100 μg/mL
  Growth temperature: 37°C
  Growth strain: DH5alpha
  Copy number: Unknown
Gene/Insert
  Gene/Insert name: Full length MYB (mouse)
  Species: M. musculus (mouse)
  Entrez Gene: Myb (a.k.a. c-myb)
  Promoter: CMV
  Tag / fusion protein: 3*FLAG (N terminal on insert)
  Cloning method: Ligation Independent Cloning
  Sequencing primers: 5′ cgcaaatgggcggtaggcgtg; 3′ TAGAAGGCACAGTCGAGG
Terms and licenses: Academic/Nonprofit Terms; Industry Terms: Not Available to Industry
How to cite: PCDNA3-N3FLAG-MYB-FL was a gift from Christopher Vakoc (Addgene plasmid # 105609 ; http://n2t.net/addgene:105609 ; RRID:Addgene_105609)
