[The description below was written by a language model from this plasmid's Addgene catalogue record and pLannotate feature annotations shown in this document.]
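Description:
PCDNA3-N3FLAG-MYB-FL is a mammalian expression plasmid of about 7.4 kb built on a pcDNA3.1-type backbone and designed for transient production of full-length mouse MYB (c-Myb) in HEK 293T cells. It is propagated in E. coli through a high-copy ColE1/pUC-type origin and selected with ampicillin via the β-lactamase gene and its native promoter. An f1 origin is also present, which in principle allows single-stranded DNA rescue. A separate SV40 early promoter–neo–SV40 poly(A) cassette provides the option of G418 selection in mammalian cells, although the stated use is transient. The SV40 promoter region usually includes the SV40 origin, which can support episomal amplification in T-antigen-expressing lines such as 293T.

The expression unit consists of the human CMV immediate-early enhancer and promoter driving an open reading frame in which a 3xFLAG epitope, with its associated enterokinase site, sits at the N terminus of the mouse Myb coding sequence, followed by the bovine growth hormone polyadenylation signal. The insert was introduced by ligation-independent cloning. T7 and SP6 phage promoters flank the insert and can serve for in vitro transcription or as sequencing sites. Small annotated fragments (a short HIV-1 LTR-like match, ble, lacI, lac promoter/operator, bom) look like backbone remnants or software matches rather than functional parts.

MYB is a sequence-specific transcriptional activator important in haematopoietic progenitor proliferation and differentiation. The FLAG tag allows detection and immunoprecipitation of the protein, which suits protein-interaction and expression studies such as the depositor's work on MYB in acute myeloid leukaemia. The depositor and repository-sequenced records differ by a single nucleotide in length and carry the same annotated features.
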