Features (pLannotate 1.2.2; 22 found; start..end, strand, type, name):
     36..80      -  misc_feature   bom (fragment): basis of mobility region from pBR322
    235..614     +  enhancer       CMV enhancer: human cytomegalovirus immediate early enhancer
    615..818     +  promoter       CMV promoter: human cytomegalovirus (CMV) immediate early promoter
    814..847     +  LTR            5' LTR (truncated) (fragment): truncated 5' long terminal repeat (LTR) from HIV-1
    863..881     +  promoter       T7 promoter: promoter for bacteriophage T7 RNA polymerase
    943..1005    +  CDS            3xFLAG: three tandem FLAG® epitope tags, followed by an enterokinase cleavage site
   1018..2922    +  CDS            Myb: MYB_MOUSE - Experimental evidence at protein level: Swiss-Prot protein existence level 1. Transcriptional activator; DNA-binding protein that specifically recognize the sequence 5'-YAAC[GT]G-3'. Plays an important role in the control of proliferation and differentiation of hematopoietic progenitor cells. From Mus musculus (Mouse).
   2953..2971    -  promoter       SP6 promoter: promoter for bacteriophage SP6 RNA polymerase
   2997..3221    +  polyA_signal   bGH poly(A) signal: bovine growth hormone polyadenylation signal
   3225..3246    +  promoter       SV40 promoter (fragment): SV40 enhancer and early promoter
   3267..3695    +  rep_origin     f1 ori (sequence partly withheld): f1 bacteriophage origin of replication; arrow indicates direction of (+) strand synthesis
   3709..4039    +  promoter       SV40 promoter: SV40 enhancer and early promoter
   4106..4897    +  CDS            neo: KKA2_KLEPN - Also known as kan, nptII. Experimental evidence at protein level: Swiss-Prot protein existence level 1. Resistance to kanamycin, neomycin, paromomycin, ribostamycin, butirosin and gentamicin B. From Klebsiella pneumoniae.
   4921..5079    +  CDS            ble (fragment): BLE_KLEPN - Experimental evidence at protein level: Swiss-Prot protein existence level 1. Binding protein with a strong affinity to the bleomycin family of antibiotics. Binds to CL990; an antimitotic-antibiotic compound. From Klebsiella pneumoniae.
   5074..5195    +  polyA_signal   SV40 poly(A) signal: SV40 polyadenylation signal
   5268..5284    -  protein_bind   lac operator: The lac repressor binds to the lac operator to inhibit transcription in E. coli. This inhibition can be relieved by adding lactose or isopropyl-β-D-thiogalactopyranoside (IPTG). lac repressor encoded by lacI
   5292..5322    -  promoter       lac promoter: promoter for the E. coli lac operon
   5337..5358    -  protein_bind   CAP binding site: CAP binding activates transcription in the presence of cAMP. E. coli catabolite activator protein
   5371..5463    -  CDS            lacI (fragment): lac repressor; lacI; The lac repressor binds to the lac operator to inhibit transcription in E. coli. This inhibition can be relieved by adding lactose or isopropyl-β-D-thiogalactopyranoside (IPTG).
   5646..6234    -  rep_origin     ori: high-copy-number ColE1/pMB1/pBR322/pUC origin of replication
   6405..7265    -  CDS            AmpR: β-lactamase; bla; confers resistance to ampicillin, carbenicillin, and related antibiotics
   7266..7370    -  promoter       AmpR promoter: bla
>Addgene plasmid #105609 | PCDNA3-N3FLAG-MYB-FL | depositor full sequence | sequence record 200675 | PCDNA3-N3FLAG-MYB-FL sequence 7401 bps
GACGGATCGGGAGATCTCCCGATCCCCTATGGTCGACTCTCAGTACAATCTGCTCTGATGCCGCATAGTT
AAGCCAGTATCTGCTCCCTGCTTGTGTGTTGGAGGTCGCTGAGTAGTGCGCGAGCAAAATTTAAGCTACA
ACAAGGCAAGGCTTGACCGACAATTGCATGAAGAATCTGCTTAGGGTTAGGCGTTTTGCGCTGCTTCGCG
ATGTACGGGCCAGATATACGCGTTGACATTGATTATTGACTAGTTATTAATAGTAATCAATTACGGGGTC
ATTAGTTCATAGCCCATATATGGAGTTCCGCGTTACATAACTTACGGTAAATGGCCCGCCTGGCTGACCG
CCCAACGACCCCCGCCCATTGACGTCAATAATGACGTATGTTCCCATAGTAACGCCAATAGGGACTTTCC
ATTGACGTCAATGGGTGGACTATTTACGGTAAACTGCCCACTTGGCAGTACATCAAGTGTATCATATGCC
AAGTACGCCCCCTATTGACGTCAATGACGGTAAATGGCCCGCCTGGCATTATGCCCAGTACATGACCTTA
TGGGACTTTCCTACTTGGCAGTACATCTACGTATTAGTCATCGCTATTACCATGGTGATGCGGTTTTGGC
AGTACATCAATGGGCGTGGATAGCGGTTTGACTCACGGGGATTTCCAAGTCTCCACCCCATTGACGTCAA
TGGGAGTTTGTTTTGGCACCAAAATCAACGGGACTTTCCAAAATGTCGTAACAACTCCGCCCCATTGACG
CAAATGGGCGGTAGGCGTGTACGGTGGGAGGTCTATATAAGCAGAGCTCTCTGGCTAACTAGAGAACCCA
CTGCTTACTGGCTTATCGAAATTAATACGACTCACTATAGGGAGACCCAAGCTTGGTACCGAGCTCGGAT
CCGCCATGCCAAAGAAGAAGCGTAAGGTAGATTACAAAGACCATGACGGTGATTATAAAGATCATGATAT
CGATTACAAGGATGACGATGACAAGGGAGGCGAATTCGCCCGGAGACCCCGACACAGCATCTACAGTAGC
GATGAAGATGATGAAGACATTGAGATGTGTGACCATGACTACGATGGGCTGCTGCCCAAATCTGGAAAGC
GTCACTTGGGGAAAACTAGGTGGACAAGGGAAGAGGATGAGAAGCTGAAGAAGCTGGTGGAACAGAACGG
AACAGACGACTGGAAAGTCATTGCCAATTATCTGCCCAACCGGACAGATGTGCAGTGCCAACACCGGTGG
CAGAAAGTGCTGAACCCTGAACTCATCAAAGGTCCCTGGACCAAAGAAGAAGATCAGAGAGTCATAGAGC
TTGTCCAGAAATATGGTCCGAAGCGTTGGTCTGTTATTGCCAAGCACTTAAAAGGGAGAATTGGAAAGCA
GTGTCGGGAGAGGTGGCACAACCATTTGAATCCAGAAGTTAAGAAAACCTCCTGGACAGAAGAGGAGGAC
AGAATCATTTACCAGGCACACAAGCGTCTGGGGAACAGATGGGCAGAGATCGCAAAGCTGCTGCCCGGAC
GGACTGATAATGCTATCAAGAACCACTGGAATTCCACCATGCGTCGCAAGGTGGAACAGGAAGGCTACCT
GCAGGAGCCTTCCAAAGCCAGCCAGACGCCAGTGGCCACGAGCTTCCAGAAGAACAATCATTTGATGGGG
TTTGGGCATGCCTCACCTCCATCTCAGCTCTCTCCAAGTGGCCAGTCCTCCGTCAACAGCGAATATCCCT
ATTACCACATCGCCGAAGCACAAAACATCTCCAGTCACGTTCCCTATCCTGTCGCATTGCATGTTAATAT
AGTCAACGTCCCTCAGCCGGCTGCGGCAGCCATCCAGAGACACTATAACGACGAAGACCCTGAGAAGGAA
AAGCGAATAAAGGAGCTGGAGTTGCTCCTGATGTCAACAGAGAACGAGCTGAAGGGACAGCAGGCATTAC
CAACACAGAACCACACTTGCAGCTACCCCGGGTGGCACAGCACCTCCATTGTGGACCAGACCAGACCTCA
TGGGGATAGTGCACCTGTTTCCTGTTTGGGAGAACACCATGCCACCCCATCTCTGCCTGCAGATCCCGGC
TCCCTACCTGAAGAAAGTGCCTCACCAGCAAGGTGCATGATCGTCCACCAGGGCACCATTCTGGACAATG
TTAAGAACCTCTTAGAATTTGCAGAAACACTCCAGTTTATAGATTCTTTCTTGAACACTTCCAGCAACCA
TGAAAGCTCGGGCTTAGATGCACCTACCTTACCCTCCACTCCTCTCATTGGTCACAAACTGACACCATGT
CGAGACCAGACTGTGAAAACCCAGAAGGAAAATTCCATCTTTAGAACTCCAGCTATCAAAAGGTCAATCC
TCGAAAGCTCTCCTCGAACTCCCACACCATTCAAACATGCCCTTGCAGCTCAAGAAATTAAATACGGTCC
CCTGAAGATGCTACCTCAGACCCCCTCCCATGCAGTGGAGGACCTACAAGATGTGATTAAGCAGGAATCG
GATGAATCTGGAATTGTGGCTGAGTTTCAAGAGAGTGGACCACCGTTACTGAAAAAAATCAAGCAGGAGG
TGGAGTCGCCAACTGAGAAATCGGGAAACTTCTTCTGCTCAAACCACTGGGCAGAGAACAGCCTGAGCAC
CCAGCTGTTCTCGCAGGCGTCTCCTGTGGCAGATGCCCCAAATATTCTTACAAGCTCTGTTTTAATGACA
CCTGTATCAGAAGATGAAGACAATGTCCTCAAAGCCTTTACCGTACCTAAGAACAGGCCCCTGGTGGGTC
CCTTGCAGCCATGCAGTGGTGCCTGGGAGCCAGCATCCTGTGGGAAGACAGAGGACCAGATGACGGCCTC
CGGTCCGGCTCGGAAATACGTGAACGCGTTCTCAGCTCGAACTCTGGTCATGTGACTCGAGCATGCATCT
AGAGGGCCCTATTCTATAGTGTCACCTAAATGCTAGAGCTCGCTGATCAGCCTCGACTGTGCCTTCTAGT
TGCCAGCCATCTGTTGTTTGCCCCTCCCCCGTGCCTTCCTTGACCCTGGAAGGTGCCACTCCCACTGTCC
TTTCCTAATAAAATGAGGAAATTGCATCGCATTGTCTGAGTAGGTGTCATTCTATTCTGGGGGGTGGGGT
GGGGCAGGACAGCAAGGGGGAGGATTGGGAAGACAATAGCAGGCATGCTGGGGATGCGGTGGGCTCTATG
GCTTCTGAGGCGGAAAGAACCAGCTGGGGCTCTAGGGGGTATCCCC
[124 nt withheld, positions 3267-3390]
C
[32 nt withheld, positions 3392-3423]
CA
[57 nt withheld, positions 3426-3482]
A
[49 nt withheld, positions 3484-3532]
CCTTTGACGTTGGAGTCCACGTTCTTT
[37 nt withheld, positions 3560-3596]
ACCCTATCTCGGTCTATTCTTTTGATTTATAAGGGATTTTGGGGATTTCGGCCTATTGGTTAAAAAATGA
GCTGATTTAACAAAAATTTAACGCGAATTAATTCTGTGGAATGTGTGTCAGTTAGGGTGTGGAAAGTCCC
CAGGCTCCCCAGGCAGGCAGAAGTATGCAAAGCATGCATCTCAATTAGTCAGCAACCAGGTGTGGAAAGT
CCCCAGGCTCCCCAGCAGGCAGAAGTATGCAAAGCATGCATCTCAATTAGTCAGCAACCATAGTCCCGCC
CCTAACTCCGCCCATCCCGCCCCTAACTCCGCCCAGTTCCGCCCATTCTCCGCCCCATGGCTGACTAATT
TTTTTTATTTATGCAGAGGCCGAGGCCGCCTCTGCCTCTGAGCTATTCCAGAAGTAGTGAGGAGGCTTTT
TTGGAGGCCTAGGCTTTTGCAAAAAGCTCCCGGGAGCTTGTATATCCATTTTCGGATCTGATCAAGAGAC
AGGATGAGGATCGTTTCGCATGATTGAACAAGATGGATTGCACGCAGGTTCTCCGGCCGCTTGGGTGGAG
AGGCTATTCGGCTATGACTGGGCACAACAGACAATCGGCTGCTCTGATGCCGCCGTGTTCCGGCTGTCAG
CGCAGGGGCGCCCGGTTCTTTTTGTCAAGACCGACCTGTCCGGTGCCCTGAATGAACTGCAGGACGAGGC
AGCGCGGCTATCGTGGCTGGCCACGACGGGCGTTCCTTGCGCAGCTGTGCTCGACGTTGTCACTGAAGCG
GGAAGGGACTGGCTGCTATTGGGCGAAGTGCCGGGGCAGGATCTCCTGTCATCTCACCTTGCTCCTGCCG
AGAAAGTATCCATCATGGCTGATGCAATGCGGCGGCTGCATACGCTTGATCCGGCTACCTGCCCATTCGA
CCACCAAGCGAAACATCGCATCGAGCGAGCACGTACTCGGATGGAAGCCGGTCTTGTCGATCAGGATGAT
CTGGACGAAGAGCATCAGGGGCTCGCGCCAGCCGAACTGTTCGCCAGGCTCAAGGCGCGCATGCCCGACG
GCGAGGATCTCGTCGTGACCCATGGCGATGCCTGCTTGCCGAATATCATGGTGGAAAATGGCCGCTTTTC
TGGATTCATCGACTGTGGCCGGCTGGGTGTGGCGGACCGCTATCAGGACATAGCGTTGGCTACCCGTGAT
ATTGCTGAAGAGCTTGGCGGCGAATGGGCTGACCGCTTCCTCGTGCTTTACGGTATCGCCGCTCCCGATT
CGCAGCGCATCGCCTTCTATCGCCTTCTTGACGAGTTCTTCTGAGCGGGACTCTGGGGTTCGAAATGACC
GACCAAGCGACGCCCAACCTGCCATCACGAGATTTCGATTCCACCGCCGCCTTCTATGAAAGGTTGGGCT
TCGGAATCGTTTTCCGGGACGCCGGCTGGATGATCCTCCAGCGCGGGGATCTCATGCTGGAGTTCTTCGC
CCACCCCAACTTGTTTATTGCAGCTTATAATGGTTACAAATAAAGCAATAGCATCACAAATTTCACAAAT
AAAGCATTTTTTTCACTGCATTCTAGTTGTGGTTTGTCCAAACTCATCAATGTATCTTATCATGTCTGTA
TACCGTCGACCTCTAGCTAGAGCTTGGCGTAATCATGGTCATAGCTGTTTCCTGTGTGAAATTGTTATCC
GCTCACAATTCCACACAACATACGAGCCGGAAGCATAAAGTGTAAAGCCTGGGGTGCCTAATGAGTGAGC
TAACTCACATTAATTGCGTTGCGCTCACTGCCCGCTTTCCAGTCGGGAAACCTGTCGTGCCAGCTGCATT
AATGAATCGGCCAACGCGCGGGGAGAGGCGGTTTGCGTATTGGGCGCTCTTCCGCTTCCTCGCTCACTGA
CTCGCTGCGCTCGGTCGTTCGGCTGCGGCGAGCGGTATCAGCTCACTCAAAGGCGGTAATACGGTTATCC
ACAGAATCAGGGGATAACGCAGGAAAGAACATGTGAGCAAAAGGCCAGCAAAAGGCCAGGAACCGTAAAA
AGGCCGCGTTGCTGGCGTTTTTCCATAGGCTCCGCCCCCCTGACGAGCATCACAAAAATCGACGCTCAAG
TCAGAGGTGGCGAAACCCGACAGGACTATAAAGATACCAGGCGTTTCCCCCTGGAAGCTCCCTCGTGCGC
TCTCCTGTTCCGACCCTGCCGCTTACCGGATACCTGTCCGCCTTTCTCCCTTCGGGAAGCGTGGCGCTTT
CTCAATGCTCACGCTGTAGGTATCTCAGTTCGGTGTAGGTCGTTCGCTCCAAGCTGGGCTGTGTGCACGA
ACCCCCCGTTCAGCCCGACCGCTGCGCCTTATCCGGTAACTATCGTCTTGAGTCCAACCCGGTAAGACAC
GACTTATCGCCACTGGCAGCAGCCACTGGTAACAGGATTAGCAGAGCGAGGTATGTAGGCGGTGCTACAG
AGTTCTTGAAGTGGTGGCCTAACTACGGCTACACTAGAAGGACAGTATTTGGTATCTGCGCTCTGCTGAA
GCCAGTTACCTTCGGAAAAAGAGTTGGTAGCTCTTGATCCGGCAAACAAACCACCGCTGGTAGCGGTGGT
TTTTTTGTTTGCAAGCAGCAGATTACGCGCAGAAAAAAAGGATCTCAAGAAGATCCTTTGATCTTTTCTA
CGGGGTCTGACGCTCAGTGGAACGAAAACTCACGTTAAGGGATTTTGGTCATGAGATTATCAAAAAGGAT
CTTCACCTAGATCCTTTTAAATTAAAAATGAAGTTTTAAATCAATCTAAAGTATATATGAGTAAACTTGG
TCTGACAGTTACCAATGCTTAATCAGTGAGGCACCTATCTCAGCGATCTGTCTATTTCGTTCATCCATAG
TTGCCTGACTCCCCGTCGTGTAGATAACTACGATACGGGAGGGCTTACCATCTGGCCCCAGTGCTGCAAT
GATACCGCGAGACCCACGCTCACCGGCTCCAGATTTATCAGCAATAAACCAGCCAGCCGGAAGGGCCGAG
CGCAGAAGTGGTCCTGCAACTTTATCCGCCTCCATCCAGTCTATTAATTGTTGCCGGGAAGCTAGAGTAA
GTAGTTCGCCAGTTAATAGTTTGCGCAACGTTGTTGCCATTGCTACAGGCATCGTGGTGTCACGCTCGTC
GTTTGGTATGGCTTCATTCAGCTCCGGTTCCCAACGATCAAGGCGAGTTACATGATCCCCCATGTTGTGC
AAAAAAGCGGTTAGCTCCTTCGGTCCTCCGATCGTTGTCAGAAGTAAGTTGGCCGCAGTGTTATCACTCA
TGGTTATGGCAGCACTGCATAATTCTCTTACTGTCATGCCATCCGTAAGATGCTTTTCTGTGACTGGTGA
GTACTCAACCAAGTCATTCTGAGAATAGTGTATGCGGCGACCGAGTTGCTCTTGCCCGGCGTCAATACGG
GATAATACCGCGCCACATAGCAGAACTTTAAAAGTGCTCATCATTGGAAAACGTTCTTCGGGGCGAAAAC
TCTCAAGGATCTTACCGCTGTTGAGATCCAGTTCGATGTAACCCACTCGTGCACCCAACTGATCTTCAGC
ATCTTTTACTTTCACCAGCGTTTCTGGGTGAGCAAAAACAGGAAGGCAAAATGCCGCAAAAAAGGGAATA
AGGGCGACACGGAAATGTTGAATACTCATACTCTTCCTTTTTCAATATTATTGAAGCATTTATCAGGGTT
ATTGTCTCATGAGCGGATACATATTTGAATGTATTTAGAAAAATAAACAAATAGGGGTTCCGCGCACATT
TCCCCGAAAAGTGCCACCTGACGTC
