Features (pLannotate 1.2.2; 22 found; start..end, strand, type, name):
     28..80      -  misc_feature   bom (fragment): basis of mobility region from pBR322
    235..614     +  enhancer       CMV enhancer: human cytomegalovirus immediate early enhancer
    615..818     +  promoter       CMV promoter: human cytomegalovirus (CMV) immediate early promoter
    814..847     +  LTR            5' LTR (truncated) (fragment): truncated 5' long terminal repeat (LTR) from HIV-1
    863..881     +  promoter       T7 promoter: promoter for bacteriophage T7 RNA polymerase
    943..1005    +  CDS            3xFLAG: three tandem FLAG® epitope tags, followed by an enterokinase cleavage site
   1018..2922    +  CDS            Myb: MYB_MOUSE - Experimental evidence at protein level: Swiss-Prot protein existence level 1. Transcriptional activator; DNA-binding protein that specifically recognize the sequence 5'-YAAC[GT]G-3'. Plays an important role in the control of proliferation and differentiation of hematopoietic progenitor cells. From Mus musculus (Mouse).
   2953..2971    -  promoter       SP6 promoter: promoter for bacteriophage SP6 RNA polymerase
   2997..3221    +  polyA_signal   bGH poly(A) signal: bovine growth hormone polyadenylation signal
   3225..3246    +  promoter       SV40 promoter (fragment): SV40 enhancer and early promoter
   3267..3695    +  rep_origin     f1 ori (sequence partly withheld): f1 bacteriophage origin of replication; arrow indicates direction of (+) strand synthesis
   3709..4038    +  promoter       SV40 promoter: SV40 enhancer and early promoter
   4105..4896    +  CDS            neo: KKA2_KLEPN - Also known as kan, nptII. Experimental evidence at protein level: Swiss-Prot protein existence level 1. Resistance to kanamycin, neomycin, paromomycin, ribostamycin, butirosin and gentamicin B. From Klebsiella pneumoniae.
   4920..5078    +  CDS            ble (fragment): BLE_KLEPN - Experimental evidence at protein level: Swiss-Prot protein existence level 1. Binding protein with a strong affinity to the bleomycin family of antibiotics. Binds to CL990; an antimitotic-antibiotic compound. From Klebsiella pneumoniae.
   5073..5194    +  polyA_signal   SV40 poly(A) signal: SV40 polyadenylation signal
   5267..5283    -  protein_bind   lac operator: The lac repressor binds to the lac operator to inhibit transcription in E. coli. This inhibition can be relieved by adding lactose or isopropyl-β-D-thiogalactopyranoside (IPTG). lac repressor encoded by lacI
   5291..5321    -  promoter       lac promoter: promoter for the E. coli lac operon
   5336..5357    -  protein_bind   CAP binding site: CAP binding activates transcription in the presence of cAMP. E. coli catabolite activator protein
   5370..5462    -  CDS            lacI (fragment): lac repressor; lacI; The lac repressor binds to the lac operator to inhibit transcription in E. coli. This inhibition can be relieved by adding lactose or isopropyl-β-D-thiogalactopyranoside (IPTG).
   5645..6233    -  rep_origin     ori: high-copy-number ColE1/pMB1/pBR322/pUC origin of replication
   6404..7264    -  CDS            AmpR: β-lactamase; bla; confers resistance to ampicillin, carbenicillin, and related antibiotics
   7265..7369    -  promoter       AmpR promoter: bla
>Addgene plasmid #105609 | PCDNA3-N3FLAG-MYB-FL | addgene full sequence | sequence record 204168 | Addgene NGS Result
GACGGATCGGGAGATCTCCCGATCCCCTATGGTGCACTCTCAGTACAATCTGCTCTGATGCCGCATAGTT
AAGCCAGTATCTGCTCCCTGCTTGTGTGTTGGAGGTCGCTGAGTAGTGCGCGAGCAAAATTTAAGCTACA
ACAAGGCAAGGCTTGACCGACAATTGCATGAAGAATCTGCTTAGGGTTAGGCGTTTTGCGCTGCTTCGCG
ATGTACGGGCCAGATATACGCGTTGACATTGATTATTGACTAGTTATTAATAGTAATCAATTACGGGGTC
ATTAGTTCATAGCCCATATATGGAGTTCCGCGTTACATAACTTACGGTAAATGGCCCGCCTGGCTGACCG
CCCAACGACCCCCGCCCATTGACGTCAATAATGACGTATGTTCCCATAGTAACGCCAATAGGGACTTTCC
ATTGACGTCAATGGGTGGAGTATTTACGGTAAACTGCCCACTTGGCAGTACATCAAGTGTATCATATGCC
AAGTACGCCCCCTATTGACGTCAATGACGGTAAATGGCCCGCCTGGCATTATGCCCAGTACATGACCTTA
TGGGACTTTCCTACTTGGCAGTACATCTACGTATTAGTCATCGCTATTACCATGGTGATGCGGTTTTGGC
AGTACATCAATGGGCGTGGATAGCGGTTTGACTCACGGGGATTTCCAAGTCTCCACCCCATTGACGTCAA
TGGGAGTTTGTTTTGGCACCAAAATCAACGGGACTTTCCAAAATGTCGTAACAACTCCGCCCCATTGACG
CAAATGGGCGGTAGGCGTGTACGGTGGGAGGTCTATATAAGCAGAGCTCTCTGGCTAACTAGAGAACCCA
CTGCTTACTGGCTTATCGAAATTAATACGACTCACTATAGGGAGACCCAAGCTTGGTACCGAGCTCGGAT
TCGCCATGCCAAAGAAGAAGCGTAAGGTAGATTACAAAGACCATGACGGTGATTATAAAGATCATGATAT
CGATTACAAGGATGACGATGACAAGGGAGGCGAATTCGCCCGGAGACCCCGACACAGCATCTACAGTAGC
GATGAAGATGATGAAGACATTGAGATGTGTGACCATGACTACGATGGGCTGCTGCCCAAATCTGGAAAGC
GTCACTTGGGGAAAACTAGGTGGACAAGGGAAGAGGATGAGAAGCTGAAGAAGCTGGTGGAACAGAACGG
AACAGACGACTGGAAAGTCATTGCCAATTATCTGCCCAACCGGACAGATGTGCAGTGCCAACACCGGTGG
CAGAAAGTGCTGAACCCTGAACTCATCAAAGGTCCCTGGACCAAAGAAGAAGATCAGAGAGTCATAGAGC
TTGTCCAGAAATATGGTCCGAAGCGTTGGTCTGTTATTGCCAAGCACTTAAAAGGGAGAATTGGAAAGCA
GTGTCGGGAGAGGTGGCACAACCATTTGAATCCAGAAGTTAAGAAAACCTCCTGGACAGAAGAGGAGGAC
AGAATCATTTACCAGGCACACAAGCGTCTGGGGAACAGATGGGCAGAGATCGCAAAGCTGCTGCCCGGAC
GGACTGATAATGCTATCAAGAACCACTGGAATTCCACCATGCGTCGCAAGGTGGAACAGGAAGGCTACCT
GCAGGAGCCTTCCAAAGCCAGCCAGACGCCAGTGGCCACGAGCTTCCAGAAGAACAATCATTTGATGGGG
TTTGGGCATGCCTCACCTCCATCTCAGCTCTCTCCAAGTGGCCAGTCCTCCGTCAACAGCGAATATCCCT
ATTACCACATCGCCGAAGCACAAAACATCTCCAGTCACGTTCCCTATCCTGTCGCATTGCATGTTAATAT
AGTCAACGTCCCTCAGCCGGCTGCGGCAGCCATCCAGAGACACTATAACGACGAAGACCCTGAGAAGGAA
AAGCGAATAAAGGAGCTGGAGTTGCTCCTGATGTCAACAGAGAACGAGCTGAAGGGACAGCAGGCATTAC
CAACACAGAACCACACTTGCAGCTACCCCGGGTGGCACAGCACCTCCATTGTGGACCAGACCAGACCTCA
TGGGGATAGTGCACCTGTTTCCTGTTTGGGAGAACACCATGCCACCCCATCTCTGCCTGCAGATCCCGGC
TCCCTACCTGAAGAAAGTGCCTCACCAGCAAGGTGCATGATCGTCCACCAGGGCACCATTCTGGACAATG
TTAAGAACCTCTTAGAATTTGCAGAAACACTCCAGTTTATAGATTCTTTCTTGAACACTTCCAGCAACCA
TGAAAGCTCGGGCTTAGATGCACCTACCTTACCCTCCACTCCTCTCATTGGTCACAAACTGACACCATGT
CGAGACCAGACTGTGAAAACCCAGAAGGAAAATTCCATCTTTAGAACTCCAGCTATCAAAAGGTCAATCC
TCGAAAGCTCTCCTCGAACTCCCACACCATTCAAACATGCCCTTGCAGCTCAAGAAATTAAATACGGTCC
CCTGAAGATGCTACCTCAGACCCCCTCCCATGCAGTGGAGGACCTACAAGATGTGATTAAGCAGGAATCG
GATGAATCTGGAATTGTGGCTGAGTTTCAAGAGAGTGGACCACCGTTACTGAAAAAAATCAAGCAGGAGG
TGGAGTCGCCAACTGAGAAATCGGGAAACTTCTTCTGCTCAAACCACTGGGCAGAGAACAGCCTGAGCAC
CCAGCTGTTCTCGCAGGCGTCTCCTGTGGCAGATGCCCCAAATATTCTTACAAGCTCTGTTTTAATGACA
CCTGTATCAGAAGATGAAGACAATGTCCTCAAAGCCTTTACCGTACCTAAGAACAGGCCCCTGGTGGGTC
CCTTGCAGCCATGCAGTGGTGCCTGGGAGCCAGCATCCTGTGGGAAGACAGAGGACCAGATGACGGCCTC
CGGTCCGGCTCGGAAATACGTGAACGCGTTCTCAGCTCGAACTCTGGTCATGTGACTCGAGCATGCATCT
AGAGGGCCCTATTCTATAGTGTCACCTAAATGCTAGAGCTCGCTGATCAGCCTCGACTGTGCCTTCTAGT
TGCCAGCCATCTGTTGTTTGCCCCTCCCCCGTGCCTTCCTTGACCCTGGAAGGTGCCACTCCCACTGTCC
TTTCCTAATAAAATGAGGAAATTGCATCGCATTGTCTGAGTAGGTGTCATTCTATTCTGGGGGGTGGGGT
GGGGCAGGACAGCAAGGGGGAGGATTGGGAAGACAATAGCAGGCATGCTGGGGATGCGGTGGGCTCTATG
GCTTCTGAGGCGGAAAGAACCAGCTGGGGCTCTAGGGGGTATCCCC
[124 nt withheld, positions 3267-3390]
C
[91 nt withheld, positions 3392-3482]
A
[49 nt withheld, positions 3484-3532]
CCTTTGACGTTGGAGTCCACGTTCTTT
[37 nt withheld, positions 3560-3596]
ACCCTATCTCGGTCTATTCTTTTGATTTATAAGGGATTTTGCCGATTTCGGCCTATTGGTTAAAAAATGA
GCTGATTTAACAAAAATTTAACGCGAATTAATTCTGTGGAATGTGTGTCAGTTAGGGTGTGGAAAGTCCC
CAGGCTCCCCAGCAGGCAGAAGTATGCAAAGCATGCATCTCAATTAGTCAGCAACCAGGTGTGGAAAGTC
CCCAGGCTCCCCAGCAGGCAGAAGTATGCAAAGCATGCATCTCAATTAGTCAGCAACCATAGTCCCGCCC
CTAACTCCGCCCATCCCGCCCCTAACTCCGCCCAGTTCCGCCCATTCTCCGCCCCATGGCTGACTAATTT
TTTTTATTTATGCAGAGGCCGAGGCCGCCTCTGCCTCTGAGCTATTCCAGAAGTAGTGAGGAGGCTTTTT
TGGAGGCCTAGGCTTTTGCAAAAAGCTCCCGGGAGCTTGTATATCCATTTTCGGATCTGATCAAGAGACA
GGATGAGGATCGTTTCGCATGATTGAACAAGATGGATTGCACGCAGGTTCTCCGGCCGCTTGGGTGGAGA
GGCTATTCGGCTATGACTGGGCACAACAGACAATCGGCTGCTCTGATGCCGCCGTGTTCCGGCTGTCAGC
GCAGGGGCGCCCGGTTCTTTTTGTCAAGACCGACCTGTCCGGTGCCCTGAATGAACTGCAGGACGAGGCA
GCGCGGCTATCGTGGCTGGCCACGACGGGCGTTCCTTGCGCAGCTGTGCTCGACGTTGTCACTGAAGCGG
GAAGGGACTGGCTGCTATTGGGCGAAGTGCCGGGGCAGGATCTCCTGTCATCTCACCTTGCTCCTGCCGA
GAAAGTATCCATCATGGCTGATGCAATGCGGCGGCTGCATACGCTTGATCCGGCTACCTGCCCATTCGAC
CACCAAGCGAAACATCGCATCGAGCGAGCACGTACTCGGATGGAAGCCGGTCTTGTCGATCAGGATGATC
TGGACGAAGAGCATCAGGGGCTCGCGCCAGCCGAACTGTTCGCCAGGCTCAAGGCGCGCATGCCCGACGG
CGAGGATCTCGTCGTGACCCATGGCGATGCCTGCTTGCCGAATATCATGGTGGAAAATGGCCGCTTTTCT
GGATTCATCGACTGTGGCCGGCTGGGTGTGGCGGACCGCTATCAGGACATAGCGTTGGCTACCCGTGATA
TTGCTGAAGAGCTTGGCGGCGAATGGGCTGACCGCTTCCTCGTGCTTTACGGTATCGCCGCTCCCGATTC
GCAGCGCATCGCCTTCTATCGCCTTCTTGACGAGTTCTTCTGAGCGGGACTCTGGGGTTCGAAATGACCG
ACCAAGCGACGCCCAACCTGCCATCACGAGATTTCGATTCCACCGCCGCCTTCTATGAAAGGTTGGGCTT
CGGAATCGTTTTCCGGGACGCCGGCTGGATGATCCTCCAGCGCGGGGATCTCATGCTGGAGTTCTTCGCC
CACCCCAACTTGTTTATTGCAGCTTATAATGGTTACAAATAAAGCAATAGCATCACAAATTTCACAAATA
AAGCATTTTTTTCACTGCATTCTAGTTGTGGTTTGTCCAAACTCATCAATGTATCTTATCATGTCTGTAT
ACCGTCGACCTCTAGCTAGAGCTTGGCGTAATCATGGTCATAGCTGTTTCCTGTGTGAAATTGTTATCCG
CTCACAATTCCACACAACATACGAGCCGGAAGCATAAAGTGTAAAGCCTGGGGTGCCTAATGAGTGAGCT
AACTCACATTAATTGCGTTGCGCTCACTGCCCGCTTTCCAGTCGGGAAACCTGTCGTGCCAGCTGCATTA
ATGAATCGGCCAACGCGCGGGGAGAGGCGGTTTGCGTATTGGGCGCTCTTCCGCTTCCTCGCTCACTGAC
TCGCTGCGCTCGGTCGTTCGGCTGCGGCGAGCGGTATCAGCTCACTCAAAGGCGGTAATACGGTTATCCA
CAGAATCAGGGGATAACGCAGGAAAGAACATGTGAGCAAAAGGCCAGCAAAAGGCCAGGAACCGTAAAAA
GGCCGCGTTGCTGGCGTTTTTCCATAGGCTCCGCCCCCCTGACGAGCATCACAAAAATCGACGCTCAAGT
CAGAGGTGGCGAAACCCGACAGGACTATAAAGATACCAGGCGTTTCCCCCTGGAAGCTCCCTCGTGCGCT
CTCCTGTTCCGACCCTGCCGCTTACCGGATACCTGTCCGCCTTTCTCCCTTCGGGAAGCGTGGCGCTTTC
TCATAGCTCACGCTGTAGGTATCTCAGTTCGGTGTAGGTCGTTCGCTCCAAGCTGGGCTGTGTGCACGAA
CCCCCCGTTCAGCCCGACCGCTGCGCCTTATCCGGTAACTATCGTCTTGAGTCCAACCCGGTAAGACACG
ACTTATCGCCACTGGCAGCAGCCACTGGTAACAGGATTAGCAGAGCGAGGTATGTAGGCGGTGCTACAGA
GTTCTTGAAGTGGTGGCCTAACTACGGCTACACTAGAAGAACAGTATTTGGTATCTGCGCTCTGCTGAAG
CCAGTTACCTTCGGAAAAAGAGTTGGTAGCTCTTGATCCGGCAAACAAACCACCGCTGGTAGCGGTGGTT
TTTTTGTTTGCAAGCAGCAGATTACGCGCAGAAAAAAAGGATCTCAAGAAGATCCTTTGATCTTTTCTAC
GGGGTCTGACGCTCAGTGGAACGAAAACTCACGTTAAGGGATTTTGGTCATGAGATTATCAAAAAGGATC
TTCACCTAGATCCTTTTAAATTAAAAATGAAGTTTTAAATCAATCTAAAGTATATATGAGTAAACTTGGT
CTGACAGTTACCAATGCTTAATCAGTGAGGCACCTATCTCAGCGATCTGTCTATTTCGTTCATCCATAGT
TGCCTGACTCCCCGTCGTGTAGATAACTACGATACGGGAGGGCTTACCATCTGGCCCCAGTGCTGCAATG
ATACCGCGAGACCCACGCTCACCGGCTCCAGATTTATCAGCAATAAACCAGCCAGCCGGAAGGGCCGAGC
GCAGAAGTGGTCCTGCAACTTTATCCGCCTCCATCCAGTCTATTAATTGTTGCCGGGAAGCTAGAGTAAG
TAGTTCGCCAGTTAATAGTTTGCGCAACGTTGTTGCCATTGCTACAGGCATCGTGGTGTCACGCTCGTCG
TTTGGTATGGCTTCATTCAGCTCCGGTTCCCAACGATCAAGGCGAGTTACATGATCCCCCATGTTGTGCA
AAAAAGCGGTTAGCTCCTTCGGTCCTCCGATCGTTGTCAGAAGTAAGTTGGCCGCAGTGTTATCACTCAT
GGTTATGGCAGCACTGCATAATTCTCTTACTGTCATGCCATCCGTAAGATGCTTTTCTGTGACTGGTGAG
TACTCAACCAAGTCATTCTGAGAATAGTGTATGCGGCGACCGAGTTGCTCTTGCCCGGCGTCAATACGGG
ATAATACCGCGCCACATAGCAGAACTTTAAAAGTGCTCATCATTGGAAAACGTTCTTCGGGGCGAAAACT
CTCAAGGATCTTACCGCTGTTGAGATCCAGTTCGATGTAACCCACTCGTGCACCCAACTGATCTTCAGCA
TCTTTTACTTTCACCAGCGTTTCTGGGTGAGCAAAAACAGGAAGGCAAAATGCCGCAAAAAAGGGAATAA
GGGCGACACGGAAATGTTGAATACTCATACTCTTCCTTTTTCAATATTATTGAAGCATTTATCAGGGTTA
TTGTCTCATGAGCGGATACATATTTGAATGTATTTAGAAAAATAAACAAATAGGGGTTCCGCGCACATTT
CCCCGAAAAGTGCCACCTGACGTC
